>Addgene plasmid #204170 | pRegev_S4 | addgene full sequence | sequence record 405026 | Addgene NGS Result
CCACCTGACGTCGACGGATCGGGAGATCCCAGTGTGGTGGTACTTACTTGTACAGCTCGTCCATGCCGAG
AGTGATCCCGGCGGCGGTCACGAACTCCAGCAGGACCATGTGATCGCGCTTCTCGTTGGGGTCTTTGCTC
AGGGCGGACTGGGTGCTCAGGTAGTGGTTGTCGGGCAGCAGCACGGGGCCGTCGCCGATGGGGGTGTTCT
GCTGGTAGTGGTCGGCGAGCTGCACGCTGCCGTCCTCGATGTTGTGGCGGATCTTGAAGTTCGCCTTGAT
GCCGTTCTTCTGCTTGTCGGCCATGATATAGACGTTGTGGCTGTTGTAGTTGTACTCCAGCTTGTGCCCC
AGGATGTTGCCGTCCTCCTTGAAGTCGATGCCCTTCAGCTCGATGCGGTTCACCAGGGTGTCGCCCTCGA
ACTTCACCTCGGCGCGGGTCTTGTAGTTGCCGTCGTCCTTGAAGAAGATGGTGCGCTCCTGGACGTAGCC
TTCGGGCATGGCGGACTTGAAGAAGTCGTGCTGCTTCATGTGGTCGGGGTAGCGGCTGAAGCACTGCACG
CCGTAGGTCAGGGTGGTCACGAGGGTGGGCCAGGGCACGGGCAGCTTGCCGGTGGTGCAGATGAACTTCA
GGGTCAGCTTGCCGTAGGTGGCATCGCCCTCGCCCTCGCCAGACACGCTGAACTTGTGGCCGTTTACGTC
GCCGTCCAGCTCGACCAGGATGGGCACCACCCCGGTGAACAGCTCCTCGCCCTTGCTCACCATGGTGGCC
TCACGACACCTGAAATGGAAGAAAAAAACTTTGAACCACTGTCTGAGGCTTGAGAATGAACCAAGATCCA
AACTCAAAAAGGGCAAATTCCAAGGAGAATTACATCAAGTGCCAAGCTGGCCTAACTTCAGTCTCCACCC
ACTCAGTGTGGGGAAACTCCATCGCATAAAACCCCTCCCCCCAACCTAAAGACGACGTACTCCAAAAGCT
CGAGAACTAATCGAGGTGCCTGGACGGCGCCCGGTACTCCGTGGAGTCACATGAAGCGACGGCTGAGGAC
GGAAAGGCCCTTTTCCTTTGTGTGGGTGACTCACCCGCCCGCTCTCCCGAGCGCCGCGTCCTCCATTTTG
AGCTCCCTGCAGCAGGGCCGGGAAGCGGCCATCTTTCCGCTCACGCAACTGGTGCCGACCGGGCCAGCCT
TGCCGCCCAGGGCGGGGCGATACACGGCGGCGCGAGGCCAGGCACCAGAGCAGGCCGGCCAGCTTGAGAC
TACCCCCGTCCGATTCTCGGTGGCCGCGCTCGCAGGCCCCGCCTCGCCGAACATGTGCGCTGGGACGCAC
GGGCCCCGTCGCCGCCCGCGGCCCCAAAAACCGAAATACCAGTGTGCAGATCTTGGCCCGCATTTACAAG
ACTATCTTGCCAGAAAAAAAGCGTCGCAGCAGGTCATCAAAAATTTTAAATGGCTAGAGACTTATCGAAA
GCAGCGAGACAGGCGCGAAGGTGCCACCAGATTCGCACGCGGCGGCCCCAGCGCCCAGGCCAGGCCTCAA
CTCAAGCACGAGGCGAAGGGGCTCCTTAAGCGCAAGGCCTCGAACTCTCCCACCCACTTCCAACCCGAAG
CTCGGGATCAAGAATCACGTACTGCAGCCAGGTGGAAGTAATTCAAGGCACGCAAGGGCCATAACCCGTA
AAGAGGCCAGGCCCGCGGGAACCACACACGGCACTTACCTGTGTTCTGGCGGCAAACCCGTTGCGAAAAA
GAACGTTCACGGCGACTACTGCACTTATATACGGTTCTCCCCCACCCTCGGGAAAAAGGCGGAGCCAGTA
CACGACATCACTTTCCCAGTTTACCCCGCGCCACCTTCTCTAGGCACCGGTTCAATTGCCGACCCCTCCC
CCCAACTTCTCGGGGACTGTGGGCGATGTGCGCTCTGCCCACTGACGGGCACCGGAGCCTACGTAGGAAT
TAATTCGCCAGCACAGTGGTCGAGGTGAGCCCCACGTTCTGCTTCACTCTCCCCATCTCCCCCCCCTCCC
CACCCCCAATTTTGTATTTATTTATTTTTTAATTATTTTGTGCAGCGATGGGGGCGGGGGGGGGGGGGGG
GCGCGCGCCAGGCGGGGCGGGGCGGGGCGAGGGGCGGGGCGGGGCGAGGCGGAGAGGTGCGGCGGCAGCC
AATCAGAGCGGCGCGCTCCGAAAGTTTCCTTTTATGGCGAGGCGGCGGCGGCGGCGGCCCTATAAAAAGC
GAAGCGCGCGGCGGGCGGGAGTCGCTGCGCGCTGCCTTCGCCCCGTGCCCCGCTCCGCCGCCGCCTCGCG
CCGCCCGCCCCGGCTCTGACTGACCGCGTTACTCCCACAGGTGAGCGGGCGGGACGGCCCTTCTCCTCCG
GGCTGTAATTAGCGCTTGGTTTAATGACGGCTTGTTTCTTTTCTGTGGCTGCGTGAAAGCCTTGAGGGGC
TCCGGGAGGGCCCTTTGTGCGGGGGGAGCGGCTCGGGGGGTGCGTGCGTGTGTGTGTGCGTGGGGAGCGC
CGCGTGCGGCTCCGCGCTGCCCGGCGGCTGTGAGCGCTGCGGGCGCGGCGCGGGGCTTTGTGCGCTCCGC
AGTGTGCGCGAGGGGAGCGCGGCCGGGGGCGGTGCCCCGCGGTGCGGGGGGGGCTGCGAGGGGAACAAAG
GCTGCGTGCGGGGTGTGTGCGTGGGGGGGTGAGCAGGGGGTGTGGGCGCGTCGGTCGGGCTGCAACCCCC
CCTGCACCCCCCTCCCCGAGTTGCTGAGCACGGCCCGGCTTCGGGTGCGGGGCTCCGTACGGGGCGTGGC
GCGGGGCTCGCCGTGCCGGGCGGGGGGTGGCGGCAGGTGGGGGTGCCGGGCGGGGCGGGGCCGCCTCGGG
CCGGGGAGGGCTCGGGGGAGGGGCGCGGCGGCCCCCGGAGCGCCGGCGGCTGTCGAGGCGCGGCGAGCCG
CAGCCATTGCCTTTTATGGTAATCGTGCGAGAGGGCGCAGGGACTTCCTTTGTCCCAAATCTGTGCGGAG
CCGAAATCTGGGAGGCGCCGCCGCACCCCCTCTAGCGGGCGCGGGGCGAAGCGGTGCGGCGCCGGCAGGA
AGGAAATGGGCGGGGAGGGCCTTCGTGCGTCGCCGCGCCGCCGTCCCCTTCTCCCTCTCCAGCCTCGGGG
CTGTCCGCGGGGGGACGGCTGCCTTCGGGGGGGACGGGGCAGGGCGGGGTTCGGCTTCTGGCGTGTGACC
GGCGGCTCTAGCGTTTAAACTTAAGCTAATACGACTCACTATAGGGAGCTTGGTACCGCAACCTCAAACA
GACACCATGGTGCACCTGACTCCTGAGGAGAAGTCTGCCGTTACTGCCCTGTGGGGCAAGGTGAACGTGG
ATGAAGTTGGTGGTGAGGCCCTGGGCAGGTTGGTATCAAGGTTACAAGACAGGTTTAAGGAGACCAATAG
AAACTGGGCATATGGAGACAGAGAAGACTCTTGGGTTTCTGATAGGCACTGACTCTCTCTGCCTATGTCT
TTCTCTGCCATCCAGGTTAGATCAGAACACCCACTACATCATGGCCACGCGCCTGGCACTACGCCAGGGT
CTAAAGACCAATCCATTCCAGGTCTGACTATGGGACCCTTGATGTTTTCTTTCCCCTTCTTTTCTATGGT
TAAGTTCATGTCATAGGAAGGGGAGAAGTAACAGGGTACAGTTTAGAATGGGAAACAGACGAATGATTGC
ATCAGTGTGGAAGTCTCAGGATCGTTTTAGTTTCTTTTATTTGCTGTTCATAACAATTGTTTTCTTTTGT
TTAATTCTTGCTTTCTTTTTTTTTCTTCTCCGCAATTTTTACTATTATACTTAATGCCTTAACATTGTGT
ATAACAAAAGGAAATATCTCTGAGATACATTAAGTAACTTAAAAAAAAACTTTACACAGTCTGCCTAGTA
CATTACTATTTGGAATATATGTGTGCTTATTTGCATATTCATAATCTCCCTACTTTATTTTCTTTTATTT
TTAATTGATACATAATCATTATACATATTTATGGGTTAAAGTGTAATGTTTTAATATCGATACACATATT
GACCAAATCAGGGTAATTTTGCATTTGTAATTTTAAAAAATGCTTTCTTCTTTTAATATACTTTTTTGTT
TATCTTATTTCTAATACTTTCCCTAATCTCTTTCTTTCAGGGCAATAATGATACAATGTATCATGCCTCT
TTGCACCATTCTAAAGAATAACAGTGATAATTTCTGGGTTAAGGCAATAGCAATATTTCTGCATATAAAT
ATTTCTGCATATAAATTGTAACTGATGTAAGAGGTTTCATATTGCTAATAGCAGCTACAATCCAGCTACC
ATTCTGCTTTTATTTTATGGTTGGGATAAGGCTGGATTATTCTGAGTCCAAGCTAGGCCCTTTTGCTAAT
CATGTTCATACCTCTTATCTTCCTCCCACAGCTCCTGGGCAACGTGCTGGTCTGTGTGCTGGCCCATCAC
TTTGGCAAAGAATTCACCCCACCAGTGCAGGCTGCCTATCAGAAAGTGGTGGCTGGTGTGGCTAATGCCC
TGGCCCACAAGTATCACTAAGCTCGCTCTAGACTAGACGATTAAATTACATTATAGGGCCCGTTTAAACC
CGCTGATCAGCCTCGACTGTGCCTTCTAGTTGCCAGCCATCTGTTGTTTGCCCCTCCCCCGTGCCTTCCT
TGACCCTGGAAGGTGCCACTCCCACTGTCCTTTCCTAATAAAATGAGGAAATTGCATCGCATTGTCTGAG
TAGGTGTCATTCTATTCTGGGGGGTGGGGTGGGGCAGGACAGCAAGGGGGAGGATTGGGAAGACAATAGC
AGGCATGCTGGGGATGCGGTGGGCTCTATGGCTTCTGAGGCGGAAAGAACCAGCTGGGGCTCTAGGGGGT
ATCCCC
[124 nt withheld, positions 4907-5030]
C
[91 nt withheld, positions 5032-5122]
A
[49 nt withheld, positions 5124-5172]
CCTTTGACGTTGGAGTCCACGTTCTTT
[37 nt withheld, positions 5200-5236]
ACCCTATCTCGGTCTATTCTTTTGATTTATAAGGGATTTTGCCGATTTCGGCCTATTGGTTAAAAAATGA
GCTGATTTAACAAAAATTTAACGCGAATTAATTCTGTGGAATGTGTGTCAGTTAGGGTGTGGAAAGTCCC
CAGGCTCCCCAGCAGGCAGAAGTATGCAAAGCATGCATCTCAATTAGTCAGCAACCAGGTGTGGAAAGTC
CCCAGGCTCCCCAGCAGGCAGAAGTATGCAAAGCATGCATCTCAATTAGTCAGCAACCATAGTCCCGCCC
CTAACTCCGCCCATCCCGCCCCTAACTCCGCCCAGTTCCGCCCATTCTCCGCCCCATGGCTGACTAATTT
TTTTTATTTATGCAGAGGCCGAGGCCGCCTCTGCCTCTGAGCTATTCCAGAAGTAGTGAGGAGGCTTTTT
TGGAGGCCTAGGCTTTTGCAAAAAGCTCCCGGGAGCTTGTATATCCATTTTCGGATCTGATCAGCACGTG
TTGACAATTAATCATCGGCATAGTATATCGGCATAGTATAATACGACAAGGTGAGGAACTAAACCATGGC
CAAGTTGACCAGTGCCGTTCCGGTGCTCACCGCGCGCGACGTCGCCGGAGCGGTCGAGTTCTGGACCGAC
CGGCTCGGGTTCTCCCGGGACTTCGTGGAGGACGACTTCGCCGGTGTGGTCCGGGACGACGTGACCCTGT
TCATCAGCGCGGTCCAGGACCAGGTGGTGCCGGACAACACCCTGGCCTGGGTGTGGGTGCGCGGCCTGGA
CGAGCTGTACGCCGAGTGGTCGGAGGTCGTGTCCACGAACTTCCGGGACGCCTCCGGGCCGGCCATGACC
GAGATCGGCGAGCAGCCGTGGGGGCGGGAGTTCGCCCTGCGCGACCCGGCCGGCAACTGCGTGCACTTCG
TGGCCGAGGAGCAGGACTGACACGTGCTACGAGATTTCGATTCCACCGCCGCCTTCTATGAAAGGTTGGG
CTTCGGAATCGTTTTCCGGGACGCCGGCTGGATGATCCTCCAGCGCGGGGATCTCATGCTGGAGTTCTTC
GCCCACCCCAACTTGTTTATTGCAGCTTATAATGGTTACAAATAAAGCAATAGCATCACAAATTTCACAA
ATAAAGCATTTTTTTCACTGCATTCTAGTTGTGGTTTGTCCAAACTCATCAATGTATCTTATCATGTCTG
TATACCGTCGACCTCTAGCTAGAGCTTGGCGTAATCATGGTCATAGCTGTTTCCTGTGTGAAATTGTTAT
CCGCTCACAATTCCACACAACATACGAGCCGGAAGCATAAAGTGTAAAGCCTGGGGTGCCTAATGAGTGA
GCTAACTCACATTAATTGCGTTGCGCTCACTGCCCGCTTTCCAGTCGGGAAACCTGTCGTGCCAGCTGCA
TTAATGAATCGGCCAACGCGCGGGGAGAGGCGGTTTGCGTATTGGGCGCTCTTCCGCTTCCTCGCTCACT
GACTCGCTGCGCTCGGTCGTTCGGCTGCGGCGAGCGGTATCAGCTCACTCAAAGGCGGTAATACGGTTAT
CCACAGAATCAGGGGATAACGCAGGAAAGAACATGTGAGCAAAAGGCCAGCAAAAGGCCAGGAACCGTAA
AAAGGCCGCGTTGCTGGCGTTTTTCCATAGGCTCCGCCCCCCTGACGAGCATCACAAAAATCGACGCTCA
AGTCAGAGGTGGCGAAACCCGACAGGACTATAAAGATACCAGGCGTTTCCCCCTGGAAGCTCCCTCGTGC
GCTCTCCTGTTCCGACCCTGCCGCTTACCGGATACCTGTCCGCCTTTCTCCCTTCGGGAAGCGTGGCGCT
TTCTCATAGCTCACGCTGTAGGTATCTCAGTTCGGTGTAGGTCGTTCGCTCCAAGCTGGGCTGTGTGCAC
GAACCCCCCGTTCAGCCCGACCGCTGCGCCTTATCCGGTAACTATCGTCTTGAGTCCAACCCGGTAAGAC
ACGACTTATCGCCACTGGCAGCAGCCACTGGTAACAGGATTAGCAGAGCGAGGTATGTAGGCGGTGCTAC
AGAGTTCTTGAAGTGGTGGCCTAACTACGGCTACACTAGAAGAACAGTATTTGGTATCTGCGCTCTGCTG
AAGCCAGTTACCTTCGGAAAAAGAGTTGGTAGCTCTTGATCCGGCAAACAAACCACCGCTGGTAGCGGTG
GTTTTTTTGTTTGCAAGCAGCAGATTACGCGCAGAAAAAAAGGATCTCAAGAAGATCCTTTGATCTTTTC
TACGGGGTCTGACGCTCAGTGGAACGAAAACTCACGTTAAGGGATTTTGGTCATGAGATTATCAAAAAGG
ATCTTCACCTAGATCCTTTTAAATTAAAAATGAAGTTTTAAATCAATCTAAAGTATATATGAGTAAACTT
GGTCTGACAGTTACCAATGCTTAATCAGTGAGGCACCTATCTCAGCGATCTGTCTATTTCGTTCATCCAT
AGTTGCCTGACTCCCCGTCGTGTAGATAACTACGATACGGGAGGGCTTACCATCTGGCCCCAGTGCTGCA
ATGATACCGCGAGACCCACGCTCACCGGCTCCAGATTTATCAGCAATAAACCAGCCAGCCGGAAGGGCCG
AGCGCAGAAGTGGTCCTGCAACTTTATCCGCCTCCATCCAGTCTATTAATTGTTGCCGGGAAGCTAGAGT
AAGTAGTTCGCCAGTTAATAGTTTGCGCAACGTTGTTGCCATTGCTACAGGCATCGTGGTGTCACGCTCG
TCGTTTGGTATGGCTTCATTCAGCTCCGGTTCCCAACGATCAAGGCGAGTTACATGATCCCCCATGTTGT
GCAAAAAAGCGGTTAGCTCCTTCGGTCCTCCGATCGTTGTCAGAAGTAAGTTGGCCGCAGTGTTATCACT
CATGGTTATGGCAGCACTGCATAATTCTCTTACTGTCATGCCATCCGTAAGATGCTTTTCTGTGACTGGT
GAGTACTCAACCAAGTCATTCTGAGAATAGTGTATGCGGCGACCGAGTTGCTCTTGCCCGGCGTCAATAC
GGGATAATACCGCGCCACATAGCAGAACTTTAAAAGTGCTCATCATTGGAAAACGTTCTTCGGGGCGAAA
ACTCTCAAGGATCTTACCGCTGTTGAGATCCAGTTCGATGTAACCCACTCGTGCACCCAACTGATCTTCA
GCATCTTTTACTTTCACCAGCGTTTCTGGGTGAGCAAAAACAGGAAGGCAAAATGCCGCAAAAAAGGGAA
TAAGGGCGACACGGAAATGTTGAATACTCATACTCTTCCTTTTTCAATATTATTGAAGCATTTATCAGGG
TTATTGTCTCATGAGCGGATACATATTTGAATGTATTTAGAAAAATAAACAAATAGGGGTTCCGCGCACA
TTTCCCCGAAAAGTG
Features (pLannotate 1.2.2; 25 found; start..end, strand, type, name):
     44..763     -  CDS            EGFP: the original enhanced GFP (Yang et al., 1996) mammalian codon-optimized
    771..1949    -  promoter       EF-1α promoter: strong constitutive promoter for human elongation factor EF-1α
   1980..2257    +  promoter       chicken β-actin promoter: No description available
   2258..3231    +  intron         chimeric intron: chimera between introns from chicken β-actin and rabbit β-globin
   3247..3265    +  promoter       T7 promoter: promoter for bacteriophage T7 RNA polymerase
   3297..3392    +  CDS            HBB (fragment): HBB_GORGO - Experimental evidence at protein level: Swiss-Prot protein existence level 1. Involved in oxygen transport from the lung to the various peripheral tissues. From Gorilla gorilla gorilla (Western lowland gorilla).
   3393..3479    +  intron         chimeric intron (fragment): chimera between introns from human β-globin and immunoglobulin heavy chain genes
   3598..3680    +  intron         β-globin intron (fragment): internally truncated intron from human β-globin
   4051..4441    +  intron         β-globin intron (fragment): internally truncated intron from human β-globin
   4445..4567    +  CDS            HBB: HBB_COLGU - Experimental evidence at transcript level: Swiss-Prot protein existence level 2. Involved in oxygen transport from the lung to the various peripheral tissues. From Colobus guereza (Mantled guereza) (Eastern black-and-white colobus monkey).
   4637..4861    +  polyA_signal   bGH poly(A) signal: bovine growth hormone polyadenylation signal
   4865..4886    +  promoter       SV40 promoter (fragment): SV40 enhancer and early promoter
   4907..5335    +  rep_origin     f1 ori (sequence partly withheld): f1 bacteriophage origin of replication; arrow indicates direction of (+) strand synthesis
   5349..5678    +  promoter       SV40 promoter: SV40 enhancer and early promoter
   5726..5773    +  promoter       EM7 promoter: synthetic bacterial promoter&nbsp
   5792..6166    +  CDS            BleoR: antibiotic-binding protein; Sh ble from Streptoalloteichus hindustanus; confers resistance to bleomycin, phleomycin, and Zeocin™
   6176..6301    +  CDS            ble (fragment): BLE_KLEPN - Experimental evidence at protein level: Swiss-Prot protein existence level 1. Binding protein with a strong affinity to the bleomycin family of antibiotics. Binds to CL990; an antimitotic-antibiotic compound. From Klebsiella pneumoniae.
   6296..6417    +  polyA_signal   SV40 poly(A) signal: SV40 polyadenylation signal
   6490..6506    -  protein_bind   lac operator: The lac repressor binds to the lac operator to inhibit transcription in E. coli. This inhibition can be relieved by adding lactose or isopropyl-β-D-thiogalactopyranoside (IPTG). lac repressor encoded by lacI
   6514..6544    -  promoter       lac promoter: promoter for the E. coli lac operon
   6559..6580    -  protein_bind   CAP binding site: CAP binding activates transcription in the presence of cAMP. E. coli catabolite activator protein
   6593..6685    -  CDS            lacI (fragment): lac repressor; lacI; The lac repressor binds to the lac operator to inhibit transcription in E. coli. This inhibition can be relieved by adding lactose or isopropyl-β-D-thiogalactopyranoside (IPTG).
   6868..7456    -  rep_origin     ori: high-copy-number ColE1/pMB1/pBR322/pUC origin of replication
   7627..8487    -  CDS            AmpR: β-lactamase; bla; confers resistance to ampicillin, carbenicillin, and related antibiotics
   8488..8592    -  promoter       AmpR promoter: bla
