[The description below was written by a language model from this plasmid's Addgene catalogue record and pLannotate feature annotations shown in this document.]
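Description:
pRegev_S4 is an approximately 8.6 kb mammalian expression and synthetic-biology plasmid carrying a single splicing reporter drawn from a larger splicing library. It is built on the pRegev_ExonSkip_LandingPad backbone. In bacteria it replicates from a high-copy ColE1/pUC-type origin and is selected with ampicillin through the bla gene; an f1 origin is also present. For selection in mammalian cells it carries a Zeocin resistance cassette in which the Sh ble gene sits behind both an SV40 early promoter and the bacterial EM7 promoter and is followed by an SV40 polyadenylation signal.

The payload is a beta-globin splicing minigene driven by a truncated CAG promoter, annotated as the chicken β-actin promoter plus its chimeric intron without a separately called CMV enhancer. Downstream, after a T7 promoter site, the table shows flanking HBB exon fragments separated by β-globin intron fragments, ending in a bGH polyadenylation signal. The 76 bp insert, exon S4, was placed by Gibson cloning as the middle test exon; it is not individually annotated, but presumably lies in the unannotated gap between the intron fragments. According to the record, this exon was chosen as a reporter containing RNA secondary structure, so the ratio of exon inclusion to skipping in the spliced transcript reads out how that sequence and structure affect splicing.

A separate, divergently oriented EF-1α promoter drives EGFP, which can plausibly serve as a marker of transfected cells, although the record does not state its role. The construct is suited to individually testing library-derived exons in cell-based splicing assays.
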