Addgene plasmid #204170: pRegev_S4
Purpose: Single reporter with secondary structure from splicing library.
Depositing lab: Oded Regev. Depositing organization: New York University. Publication: Deciphering RNA splicing logic with interpretable machine learning. Liao SE, Sudarshan M, Regev O. Proc Natl Acad Sci U S A. 2023 Oct 10;120(41):e2221165120. doi: 10.1073/pnas.2221165120. Epub 2023 Oct 5. PubMed 37796983.
Backbone
  Vector backbone: pRegev_ExonSkip_LandingPad
  Backbone manufacturer: Regev Group (NYU)
  Total vector size (bp): 8612
  Vector type: Mammalian Expression, Synthetic Biology
  Selectable markers: Zeocin
Growth in bacteria
  Bacterial resistance: Ampicillin, 100 μg/mL
  Growth temperature: 37°C
  Growth strain: DH5alpha
  Copy number: Unknown
Gene/Insert
  Gene/Insert name: Exon S4 in beta globin splicing minigene
  Insert size (bp): 76
  Promoter: Truncated CAG
  Cloning method: Gibson Cloning
  Sequencing primers: 5′ T7; 3′ BGH Reverse
Resource information
  A portion of this plasmid was derived from a plasmid made by: Minigene design from Kristen Lynch (SA Smith and KW Lynch, "Cell-based splicing of minigenes." (2014)). Backbone design modified from Georg Seelig (AB Rosenberg et al, "Learning the sequence determinants of alternative splicing from millions of random sequences." (2015)).
Terms and licenses: Academic/Nonprofit Terms; Industry Terms: Not Available to Industry
How to cite: pRegev_S4 was a gift from Oded Regev (Addgene plasmid # 204170 ; http://n2t.net/addgene:204170 ; RRID:Addgene_204170)
