>Addgene plasmid #204170 | pRegev_S4 | depositor partial sequence | sequence record 398317 | Exon S4
GTTAGATCAGAACACCCACTACATCATGGCCACGCGCCTGGCACTACGCCAGGGTCTAAAGACCAATCCA
TTCCAG
